>Addgene plasmid #48982 | pBEG R2-iBlast-L3 #BGV204 | depositor partial sequence | sequence record 71723 | Full sequence
CCAATACGCAAACCGCCTCTCCCCGCGCGTTGGCCGATTCATTAATGCAGCTGGCACGACAGGTTTCCCG
ACTGGAAAGCGGGCAGTGAGCGCAACGCAATTAATGTGAGTTAGCTCACTCATTAGGCACCCCAGGCTTT
ACACTTTATGCTTCCGCGGCTCGTATGTTGTGTGGAATTGTGAGCGGATAACAATTTCACACAGGAAACA
GCTATGACCATGATTACGCCACTAGCAGATCTGCCGGCCATAGTGACTGGATATGTTGTGTTTTACAGTA
TTATGTAGTCTGTTTTTTATGCAAAATCTAATTTAATATATTGATATTTATATCATTTTACGTTTCTCGT
TCAGCTTTCTTGTACAAAGTGGTTCGATAATTCCGCCCCTCTCCCTCCCCCCCCCCTAACGTTACTGGCC
GAAGCCGCTTGGAATAAGGCCGGTGTGCGTTTGTCTATATGTTATTTTCCACCATATTGCCGTCTTTTGG
CAATGTGAGGGCCCGGAAACCTGGCCCTGTCTTCTTGACGAGCATTCCTAGGGGTCTTTCCCCTCTCGCC
AAAGGAATGCAAGGTCTGTTGAATGTCGTGAAGGAAGCAGTTCCTCTGGAAGCTTCTTGAAGACAAACAA
CGTCTGTAGCGACCCTTTGCAGGCAGCGGAACCCCCCACCTGGCGACAGGTGCCTCTGCGGCCAAAAGCC
ACGTGTATAAGATACACCTGCAAAGGCGGCACAACCCCAGTGCCACGTTGTGAGTTGGATAGTTGTGGAA
AGAGTCAAATGGCTCTCCTCAAGCGTATTCAACAAGGGGCTGAAGGATGCCCAGAAGGTACCCCATTGTA
TGGGATCTGATCTGGGGCCTCGGTGCACATGCTTTACATGTGTTTAGTCGAGGTTAAAAAAACGTCTAGG
CCCCCCGAACCACGGGGACGTGGTTTTCCTTTGAAAAACACGATGATAAGCTTGATCCACCATGAAAACA
TTTAACATTTCTCAACAGGATCTAGAATTAGTAGAAGTAGCGACAGAGAAGATTACAATGCTTTATGAGG
ATAATAAACATCATGTGGGAGCGGCAATTCGTACGAAAACAGGAGAAATCATTTCGGCAGTACATATTGA
AGCGTATATAGGACGAGTAACTGTTTGTGCAGAAGCCATTGCGATTGGTAGTGCAGTTTCGAATGGACAA
AAGGATTTTGACACGATTGTAGCTGTTAGACACCCTTATTCTGACGAAGTAGATAGAAGTATTCGAGTGG
TAAGTCCTTGTGGTATGTGTAGGGAGTTGATTTCAGACTATGCACCAGATTGTTTTGTGTTAATAGAAAT
GAATGGCAAGTTAGTCAAAACTACGATTGAAGAACTCATTCCACTCAAATATACCCGAAATTAAGGATCA
CGCGTCTCGAGATATCGGCGCGCCCCCGGGCAACTTTATTATACAAAGTTGGCATTATAAAAAAGCATTG
CTCATCAATTTGTTGCAACGAACAGGTCACTATCAGTCAAAATAAAATCATTATTTACTAGTGTTAACTT
CGATCCCCAATTCGCCCTATAGTGAGTCGTATTACAATTCACTGGCCGTCGTTTTACAACGTCGTGACTG
GGAAAACCCTGGCGTTACCCAACTTAATCGCCTTGCAGCACATCCCCCTTTCGCCAGCTGGCGTAATAGC
GAAGAGGCCCGCACCGATCGCCCTTCCCAACAGTTGCGCAGCCTGAATGGCGAATGAGCTTGCGCCGTCC
CGTCAAGTCAGCGTAATGCTCTGCCAGTGTTACAACCAATTAACCAATTCTGATTAGAAAAACTCATCGA
GCATCAAATGAAACTGCAATTTATTCATATCAGGATTATCAATACCATATTTTTGAAAAAGCCGTTTCTG
TAATGAAGGAGAAAACTCACCGAGGCAGTTCCATAGGATGGCAAGATCCTGGTATCGGTCTGCGATTCCG
ACTCGTCCAACATCAATACAACCTATTAATTTCCCCTCGTCAAAAATAAGGTTATCAAGTGAGAAATCAC
CATGAGTGACGACTGAATCCGGTGAGAATGGCAAAAGGTTATGCATTTCTTTCCAGACTTGTTCAACAGG
CCAGCCATTACGCTCGTCATCAAAATCACTCGCATCAACCAAACCGTTATTCATTCGTGATTGCGCCTGA
GCGAGACGAAATACGCGATCGCTGTTAAAAGGACAATTACAAACAGGAATCGAATGCAACCGGCGCAGGA
ACACTGCCAGCGCATCAACAATATTTTCACCTGAATCAGGATATTCTTCTAATACCTGGAATGCTGTTTT
CCCAGGGATCGCAGTGGTGAGTAACCATGCATCATCAGGAGTACGGATAAAATGCTTGATGGTCGGAAGA
GGCATAAATTCCGTCAGCCAGTTTAGTCTGACCATCTCATCTGTAACATCATTGGCAACGCTACCTTTGC
CATGTTTCAGAAACAACTCTGGCGCATCGGGCTTCCCATACAATCAATAGATTGTCGCACCTGATTGCCC
GACATTATCGCGAGCCCATTTATACCCATATAAATCAGCATCCATGTTGGAATTTAATCGCGGCCTCGAC
GAGCAAGACGTTTCCCGTTGAATATGGCTCATAACACCCCTTGTATTACTGTTTATGTAAGCAGACAGTT
TTATTGTTCATGATGATATATTTTTATCTTGTGCAATGTAACATCAGAGATTTTGAGACACTCGACAAGA
TGATCTTCTTGAGATCGTTTTGGTCTGCGCGTAATCTCTTGCTCTGAAAACGAAAAAACCGCCTTGCAGG
GCGGTTTTTCGAAGGTTCTCTGAGCTACCAACTCTTTGAACCGAGGTAACTGGCTTGGAGGAGCGCAGTC
ACCAAAACTTGTCCTTTCAGTTTAGCCTTAACCGGCGCATGACTTCAAGACTAACTCCTCTAAATCAATT
ACCAGTGGCTGCTGCCAGTGGTGCTTTTGCATGTCTTTCCGGGTTGGACTCAAGACGATAGTTACCGGAT
AAGGCGCAGCGGTCGGACTGAACGGGGGGTTCGTGCATACAGTCCAGCTTGGAGCGAACTGCCTACCCGG
AACTGAGTGTCAGGCGTGGAATGAGACAAACGCGGCCATAACAGCGGAATGACACCGGTAAACCGAAAGG
CAGGAACAGGAGAGCGCACGAGGGAGCCGCCAGGGGAAACGCCTGGTATCTTTATAGTCCTGTCGGGTTT
CGCCACCACTGATTTGAGCGTCAGATTTCGTGATGCTTGTCAGGGGGGCGGAGCCTATGGAAAAACGGCT
TTGCCGCGGCCCTCTCACTTCCCTCGCGAAAGCT
