>Addgene plasmid #48982 | pBEG R2-iBlast-L3 #BGV204 | addgene partial sequence | sequence record 72844 | M13pUC-Fwd 5'-CCCAGTCACGACGTTGTAAAACG-3'
GGGCGAATTGGGGATCGAAGTTAACACTAGTAAATAATGATTTTATTTTGACTGATAGTGACCTGTTCGT
TGCAACAAATTGATGAGCAATGCTTTTTTATAATGCCAACTTTGTATAATAAAGTTGCCCGGGGGCGCGC
CGATATCTCGAGACGCGTGATCCTTAATTTCGGGTATATTTGAGTGGAATGAGTTCTTCAATCGTAGTTT
TGACTAACTTGCCATTCATTTCTATTAACACAAAACAATCTGGTGCATAGTCTGAAATCAACTCCCTACA
CATACCACAAGGACTTACCACTCGAATACTTCTATCTACTTCGTCAGAATAAGGGTGTCTAACAGCTACA
ATCGTGTCAAAATCCTTTTGTCCATTCGAAACTGCACTACCAATCGCAATGGCTTCTGCACAAACAGTTA
CTCGTCCTATATACGCTTCAATATGTACTGCCGAAATGATTTCTCCTGTTTTCGTACGAATTGCCGCTCC
CACATGATGTTTATTATCCTCATAAAGCATTGTAATCTTCTCTGTCGCTACTTCTACTAATTCTAGATCC
TGTTGAGAAATGTTAAATGTTTTCATGGTGGATCAAGCTTATCATCGTGTTTTTCAAAGGAAAACCACGT
CCCCGTGGTTCGGGGGGCCTAGACGTTTTTTTAACCTCGACTAAACACATGTAAAGCATGTGCACCGAGG
CCCCAGATCAGATCCCATACAATGGGGTACCTTCTGGGCATCCTTCAGCCCCTTGTTGAATACGCTTGAG
GAGAGCCATTTGACTCTTTCCACAACTATCCAACTCACAACGTGGCACTGGGGTTGTGCCGCCTTTGCAG
GTGTATCTTATACACGTGGCTTTTGGCCGCAGAGGCACCTGTCGCCAGGTGGGGGGTTCCGCTGCCTGCA
AAGGGTCGCTACAGACGTTG
