>Addgene plasmid #48982 | pBEG R2-iBlast-L3 #BGV204 | addgene partial sequence | sequence record 75481 | M13pUC-rev 5'-AGCGGATAACAATTTCACACAGG-3'
ACCATGATTACGCCACTAGCAGATCTGCCGGCCATAGCTGTTTCCTGTGTGGAATTGTGAGCGGATAACA
ATTTCACACAGGAAACAGCTATGACCATGATTACGCCACTAGCAGATCTGCCGGCCATAGCTGTTTCCTG
TGTGGAATTGTGAGCGGATAACAATTTCACACAGGAAACAGCTATGACCATGATTACGCCACTAGCAGAT
CTGCCGGCCATAGCTGTTTCCTGTGTGGAATTGTGAGCGGATAAC
