>Addgene plasmid #48982 | pBEG R2-iBlast-L3 #BGV204 | addgene partial sequence | sequence record 80079 | pBR322ori-F 5'-GGGAAACGCCTGGTATCTTT-3'
GAGCGTCAGATTTCGTGATGCTTGTCAGGGGGGCGGAGCCTATGGAAAAACGGCTTTGCCGCGGCCCTCT
CACTTCCCTCGCGAAAGCTCCAATACGCAAACCGCCTCTCCCCGCGCGTTGGCCGATTCATTAATGCAGC
TGGCACGACAGGTTTCCCGACTGGAAAGCGGGCAGTGAGCGCAACGCAATTAATGTGAGTTAGCTCACTC
ATTAGGCACCCCAGGCTTTACACTTTATGCTTCCGCGGCTCGTATGTTGTGTGGAATTGTGAGCGGATAA
CAATTTCACACAGGAAACAGCTATGACCATGATTACGCCACTAGCAGATCTGCCGGCCATAGTGACTGGA
TATGTTGTGTTTTACAGTATTATGTAGTCTGTTTTTTATGCAAAATCTAATTTAATATATTGATATTTAT
ATCATTTTACGTTTCTCGTTCAGCTTTCTTGTACAAAGTGGTTCGAT
