[The description below was written by a language model from this plasmid's Addgene catalogue record.]
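Description:
pBEG R2-iBlast-L3 is a small Gateway entry-type plasmid (about 3.3 kb) built on the pBEG R2+xL3 backbone. It belongs to a modular system for assembling lentiviral and retroviral vectors for gene expression and knockdown. It is propagated in standard E. coli under kanamycin selection. The record does not name the origin of replication, lists the copy number as unknown, and includes no feature table, so the backbone elements cannot be described further.

The payload is an IRES followed by the blasticidin-S deaminase coding sequence, flanked by attR2 and attL3 recombination sites. No promoter is present in the module, and this is by design. The cassette occupies the "module 3" position in a multi-fragment Gateway recombination, where the att sites fix its order and orientation relative to the neighbouring modules and the destination viral backbone. Once assembled, the internal ribosome entry site allows cap-independent translation of the resistance gene from the same transcript as an upstream open reading frame supplied by another module. Blasticidin resistance is therefore linked to expression of the gene of interest. The record describes the IRES as "weak". This suggests comparatively low translation of the marker, but the record does not explain the reason for this choice. The type or viral origin of the IRES is also not stated.

The plasmid is not an expression vector in its own right. It serves as a donor part that adds a bicistronic blasticidin selection cassette to custom viral vectors, so that transduced mammalian cells can be selected with the drug. The restriction sites used to insert the cassette into the backbone are not recorded.
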