Addgene plasmid #48982: pBEG R2-iBlast-L3 #BGV204
Purpose: Supplies the selection marker (blasticidin resistance) and IRES with flanked by AttR2 and AttL3 sites for Gateway cloning recombination reaction. (This corresponds to a module 3 plasmid).
Depositing lab: David Dankort. Depositing organization: McGill University. Publication: A modular lentiviral and retroviral construction system to rapidly generate vectors for gene expression and gene knockdown in vitro and in vivo. Geiling B, Vandal G, Posner AR, de Bruyns A, Dutchak KL, Garnett S, Dankort D. PLoS One. 2013 Oct 11;8(10):e76279. doi: 10.1371/journal.pone.0076279. PubMed 24146852.
Backbone
  Vector backbone: pBEG R2+xL3 (Addgene plasmid 48952)
  Backbone manufacturer: Dankort Lab
  Total vector size (bp): 3312
  Vector type: Gateway cloning vector
  Selectable markers: Blasticidin
Growth in bacteria
  Bacterial resistance: Kanamycin, 50 μg/mL
  Growth temperature: 37°C
  Growth strain: DH5alpha
  Copy number: Unknown
Gene/Insert
  Gene/Insert name: blasticidin-S deaminase
  Promoter: na
  Tag / fusion protein: IRES (weak) (N terminal on insert)
  Cloning method: Restriction Enzyme; 5′ cloning site unknown (unknown if destroyed); 3′ cloning site unknown (unknown if destroyed)
  Sequencing primers: 5′ M13-F20; 3′ M13 R
Terms and licenses: Academic/Nonprofit Terms; Industry Terms: Not Available to Industry
How to cite: pBEG R2-iBlast-L3 #BGV204 was a gift from David Dankort (Addgene plasmid # 48982 ; http://n2t.net/addgene:48982 ; RRID:Addgene_48982)
